>Addgene plasmid #160716 | pTrichoGate-16 | addgene full sequence | sequence record 325995 | Addgene NGS Result
GGTCTCTGCTTGGCGCGCCGGCCGCCCGGCGATCGTTCAAACATTTGGCAATAAAGTTTCTTAAGATTGA
ATCCTGTTGCCGGTCTTGCGATGATTATCATATAATTTCTGTTGAATTACGTTAAGCATGTAATAATTAA
CATGTAATGCATGACGTTATTTATGAGATGGGTTTTTATGATTAGAGTCCCGCAATTATACATTTAATAC
GCGATAGAAAACAAAATATAGCGCGCAAACTAGGATAAATTATCGCGCGCGGTGTCATCTATGTTACTAG
ATCCGATGATAAGCTGTCAAACATGAGAATTTAACGGAGACCGGGGATCCTCTAGAGTCGACCTGCAGGC
ATGCAAGCTTGGCGTAATCATGGTCATAGCTGTTTCCTGTGTGAAATTGTTATCCGCTCACAATTCCACA
CAACATACGAGCCGGAAGCATAAAGTGTAAAGCCTGGGGTGCCTAATGAGTGAGCTAACTCACATTAATT
GCGTTGCGCTCACTGCCCGCTTTCCAGTCGGGAAACCTGTCGTGCCAGCTGCATTAATGAATCGGCCAAC
GCGCGGGGAGAGGCGGTTTGCGTATTGGGCGCTCTTCCGCTTCCTCGCTCACTGACTCGCTGCGCTCGGT
CGTTCGGCTGCGGCGAGCGGTATCAGCTCACTCAAAGGCGGTAATACGGTTATCCACAGAATCAGGGGAT
AACGCAGGAAAGAACATGTGAGCAAAAGGCCAGCAAAAGGCCAGGAACCGTAAAAAGGCCGCGTTGCTGG
CGTTTTTCCATAGGCTCCGCCCCCCTGACGAGCATCACAAAAATCGACGCTCAAGTCAGAGGTGGCGAAA
CCCGACAGGACTATAAAGATACCAGGCGTTTCCCCCTGGAAGCTCCCTCGTGCGCTCTCCTGTTCCGACC
CTGCCGCTTACCGGATACCTGTCCGCCTTTCTCCCTTCGGGAAGCGTGGCGCTTTCTCATAGCTCACGCT
GTAGGTATCTCAGTTCGGTGTAGGTCGTTCGCTCCAAGCTGGGCTGTGTGCACGAACCCCCCGTTCAGCC
CGACCGCTGCGCCTTATCCGGTAACTATCGTCTTGAGTCCAACCCGGTAAGACACGACTTATCGCCACTG
GCAGCAGCCACTGGTAACAGGATTAGCAGAGCGAGGTATGTAGGCGGTGCTACAGAGTTCTTGAAGTGGT
GGCCTAACTACGGCTACACTAGAAGAACAGTATTTGGTATCTGCGCTCTGCTGAAGCCAGTTACCTTCGG
AAAAAGAGTTGGTAGCTCTTGATCCGGCAAACAAACCACCGCTGGTAGCGGTGGTTTTTTTGTTTGCAAG
CAGCAGATTACGCGCAGAAAAAAAGGATCTCAAGAAGATCCTTTGATCTTTTCTACGCTGACGCTCAGTG
GAACGAAAACTCACGTTAAGGGATTTTGGTCATGAGATTATCAAAAAGGATCTTCACCTAGATCCTTTTA
AATTAAAAATGAAGTTTTAAATCAATCTAAAGTATATATGAGTAAACTTGGTCTGACAGTTACCAATGCT
TAATCAGTGAGGCACCTATCTCAGCGATCTGTCTATTTCGTTCATCCATAGTTGCCTGACTCCCCGTCGT
GTAGATAACTACGATACGGGAGGGCTTACCATCTGGCCCCAGTGCTGCAATGATACCGCGAGAACCACGC
TCACCGGCTCCAGATTTATCAGCAATAAACCAGCCAGCCGGAAGGGCCGAGCGCAGAAGTGGTCCTGCAA
CTTTATCCGCCTCCATCCAGTCTATTAATTGTTGCCGGGAAGCTAGAGTAAGTAGTTCGCCAGTTAATAG
TTTGCGCAACGTTGTTGCCATTGCTACAGGCATCGTGGTGTCACGCTCGTCGTTTGGTATGGCTTCATTC
AGCTCCGGTTCCCAACGATCAAGGCGAGTTACATGATCCCCCATGTTGTGCAAAAAAGCGGTTAGCTCCT
TCGGTCCTCCGATCGTTGTCAGAAGTAAGTTGGCCGCAGTGTTATCACTCATGGTTATGGCAGCACTGCA
TAATTCTCTTACTGTCATGCCATCCGTAAGATGCTTTTCTGTGACTGGTGAGTACTCAACCAAGTCATTC
TGAGAATAGTGTATGCGGCGACCGAGTTGCTCTTGCCCGGCGTCAATACGGGATAATACCGCGCCACATA
GCAGAACTTTAAAAGTGCTCATCATTGGAAAACGTTCTTCGGGGCGAAAACTCTCAAGGATCTTACCGCT
GTTGAGATCCAGTTCGATGTAACCCACTCGTGCACCCAACTGATCTTCAGCATCTTTTACTTTCACCAGC
GTTTCTGGGTGAGCAAAAACAGGAAGGCAAAATGCCGCAAAAAAGGGAATAAGGGCGACACGGAAATGTT
GAATACTCATACTCTTCCTTTTTCAATATTATTGAAGCATTTATCAGGGTTATTGTCTCATGAGCGGATA
CATATTTGAATGTATTTAGAAAAATAAACAAATAGGGGTTCCGCGCACATTTCCCCGAAAAGTGCCACCT
GACGTCTAAGAAACCATTATTATCATGACATTAACCTATAAAAATAGGCGTATCACGAGGCCCTTTCGAC
TCGCGCGTTTCGGTGATGACGGTGAAAACCTCTGACACATGCAGCTCCCGGAGATGGTCACAGCTTGTCT
GTAAGCGGATGCCGGGAGCAGACAAGCCCGTCAGGGCGCGTCAGCGGGTGTTGGCGGGTGTCGGGGCTGG
CTTAACTATGCGGCATCAGAGCAGATTGTACTGAGAGTGCACCATATGCGGTGTGAAATACCGCACAGAT
GCGTAAGGAGAAAATACCGCATCAGGCGCCATTCGCCATTCAGGCTGCGCAACTGTTGGGAAGGGCGATC
GGTGCGGGCCTCTTCGCTATTACGCCAGCTGGCGAAAGGGGGATGTGCTGCAAGGCGATTAAGTTGGGTA
ACGCCAGGGTTTTCCCAGTCACGACGTTGTAAAACGACGGCCAGTGAATTCGAGCTCGGTACCC
Features (pLannotate 1.2.2; 13 found; start..end, strand, type, name):
     31..283     +  terminator     NOS terminator: nopaline synthase terminator and poly(A) signal
    284..300     -  promoter       tet promoter (fragment): E. coli promoter for tetracycline efflux protein gene
    321..360     +  misc_feature   MCS (fragment): pUC18/19 multiple cloning site
    397..413     -  protein_bind   lac operator: The lac repressor binds to the lac operator to inhibit transcription in E. coli. This inhibition can be relieved by adding lactose or isopropyl-β-D-thiogalactopyranoside (IPTG). lac repressor encoded by lacI
    421..451     -  promoter       lac promoter: promoter for the E. coli lac operon
    466..487     -  protein_bind   CAP binding site: CAP binding activates transcription in the presence of cAMP. E. coli catabolite activator protein
    500..592     -  CDS            lacI (fragment): lac repressor; lacI; The lac repressor binds to the lac operator to inhibit transcription in E. coli. This inhibition can be relieved by adding lactose or isopropyl-β-D-thiogalactopyranoside (IPTG).
    775..1363    -  rep_origin     ori: high-copy-number ColE1/pMB1/pBR322/pUC origin of replication
   1530..2390    -  CDS            AmpR: β-lactamase; bla; confers resistance to ampicillin, carbenicillin, and related antibiotics
   2391..2495    -  promoter       AmpR promoter: bla
   2590..2625    +  CDS            rop (fragment): Rop protein, which maintains plasmids at low copy number; rop
   2727..2826    +  misc_feature   bom (fragment): basis of mobility region from pBR322
   2832..2989    -  CDS            lacZα (fragment): LacZα fragment of β-galactosidase; lacZ fragment
