[The description below was written by a language model from this plasmid's Addgene catalogue record and pLannotate feature annotations shown in this document.]
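Description:
pTrichoGate-16 is a small (about 3 kb) synthetic-biology parts plasmid from the TrichoGate vector system, a modular cloning toolkit developed for large-scale functional analysis of Trichoderma genes. It is built on the pICH41021 backbone, a pUC-type cloning vector, and is maintained in E. coli at high copy through a ColE1/pMB1-family origin of replication. Selection is by ampicillin resistance, provided by the β-lactamase gene under its native bla promoter. The remaining annotated backbone features are remnants of the pUC lineage. These include the lac promoter, lac operator and CAP binding site, fragments of lacZα, lacI, rop and bom, part of the pUC18/19 multiple cloning site, and a short hit to the tet promoter. None of them plays a role in the function of the part.

The payload is the nopaline synthase terminator (T-nos), a transcription terminator and polyadenylation signal originally from Agrobacterium and widely used in plant and fungal expression cassettes. It is annotated as a roughly 250 bp element. According to the record, the terminator was modified by adding flanking BsaI restriction sites, although these sites are not themselves annotated in the feature table. BsaI is a type IIS enzyme that cuts outside its recognition sequence. Digestion therefore releases the terminator with defined overhangs, allowing directional, scarless one-pot assembly with other modules in Golden Gate-style cloning. The plasmid carries no promoter, coding sequence or fungal selection marker of its own. It is a donor module that supplies the 3′ regulatory end of a transcription unit when expression or gene-function constructs are assembled for Trichoderma.
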