Addgene plasmid #160716: pTrichoGate-16
Purpose: T-nos Terminator bordered by BsaI restriction sites
Depositing lab: Artemio Mendoza. Depositing organization: Lincoln University. Publication: TrichoGate: An Improved Vector System for a Large Scale of Functional Analysis of Trichoderma Genes. Nogueira-Lopez G, Padilla-Arizmendi F, Inwood S, Lyne S, Steyaert JM, Nieto-Jacobo MF, Stewart A, Mendoza-Mendoza A. Front Microbiol. 2019 Dec 10;10:2794. doi: 10.3389/fmicb.2019.02794. eCollection 2019. PubMed 31921006.
Backbone
  Vector backbone: pICH41021
  Vector type: Synthetic Biology
Growth in bacteria
  Bacterial resistance: Ampicillin, 100 μg/mL
  Growth temperature: 37°C
  Growth strain: DH5alpha
  Copy number: High Copy
Gene/Insert
  Gene/Insert name: nopaline synthase terminator (T-nos) bordered by BsaI restriction sites
  Species: Synthetic
  Mutation: Incorporation of BsaI restriction sites
  GenBank ID: MN007120
  Cloning method: Ligation Independent Cloning
Terms and licenses: Academic/Nonprofit Terms; Industry Terms: Not Available to Industry
How to cite: pTrichoGate-16 was a gift from Artemio Mendoza (Addgene plasmid # 160716 ; http://n2t.net/addgene:160716 ; RRID:Addgene_160716)
